>Addgene plasmid #111886 | LentiV_Puro | addgene full sequence | sequence record 245280 | Addgene NGS Result
TTAATGTAGTCTTATGCAATACTCTTGTAGTCTTGCAACATGGTAACGATGAGTTAGCAACATGCCTTAC
AAGGAGAGAAAAAGCACCGTGCATGCCGATTGGTGGAAGTAAGGTGGTACGATCGTGCCTTATTAGGAAG
GCAACAGACGGGTCTGACATGGATTGGACGAACCACTGAATTGCCGCATTGCAGAGATATTGTATTTAAG
TGCCTAGCTCGATACATAAACGGGTCTCTCTGGTTAGACCAGATCTGAGCCTGGGAGCTCTCTGGCTAAC
TAGGGAACCCACTGCTTAAGCCTCAATAAAGCTTGCCTTGAGTGCTTCAAGTAGTGTGTGCCCGTCTGTT
GTGTGACTCTGGTAACTAGAGATCCCTCAGACCCTTTTAGTCAGTGTGGAAAATCTCTAGCAGTGGCGCC
CGAACAGGGACTTGAAAGCGAAAGGGAAACCAGAGGAGCTCTCTCGACGCAGGACTCGGCTTGCTGAAGC
GCGCACGGCAAGAGGCGAGGGGCGGCGACTGGTGAGTACGCCAAAAATTTTGACTAGCGGAGGCTAGAAG
GAGAGAGATGGGTGCGAGAGCGTCAGTATTAAGCGGGGGAGAATTAGATCGCGATGGGAAAAAATTCGGT
TAAGGCCAGGGGGAAAGAAAAAATATAAATTAAAACATATAGTATGGGCAAGCAGGGAGCTAGAACGATT
CGCAGTTAATCCTGGCCTGTTAGAAACATCAGAAGGCTGTAGACAAATACTGGGACAGCTACAACCATCC
CTTCAGACAGGATCAGAAGAACTTAGATCATTATATAATACAGTAGCAACCCTCTATTGTGTGCATCAAA
GGATAGAGATAAAAGACACCAAGGAAGCTTTAGACAAGATAGAGGAAGAGCAAAACAAAAGTAAGACCAC
CGCACAGCAAGCGGCCGCTGATCTTCAGACCTGGAGGAGGAGATATGAGGGACAATTGGAGAAGTGAATT
ATATAAATATAAAGTAGTAAAAATTGAACCATTAGGAGTAGCACCCACCAAGGCAAAGAGAAGAGTGGTG
CAGAGAGAAAAAAGAGCAGTGGGAATAGGAGCTTTGTTCCTTGGGTTCTTGGGAGCAGCAGGAAGCACTA
TGGGCGCAGCGTCAATGACGCTGACGGTACAGGCCAGACAATTATTGTCTGGTATAGTGCAGCAGCAGAA
CAATTTGCTGAGGGCTATTGAGGCGCAACAGCATCTGTTGCAACTCACAGTCTGGGGCATCAAGCAGCTC
CAGGCAAGAATCCTGGCTGTGGAAAGATACCTAAAGGATCAACAGCTCCTGGGGATTTGGGGTTGCTCTG
GAAAACTCATTTGCACCACTGCTGTGCCTTGGAATGCTAGTTGGAGTAATAAATCTCTGGAACAGATTTG
GAATCACACGACCTGGATGGAGTGGGACAGAGAAATTAACAATTACACAAGCTTAATACACTCCTTAATT
GAAGAATCGCAAAACCAGCAAGAAAAGAATGAACAAGAATTATTGGAATTAGATAAATGGGCAAGTTTGT
GGAATTGGTTTAACATAACAAATTGGCTGTGGTATATAAAATTATTCATAATGATAGTAGGAGGCTTGGT
AGGTTTAAGAATAGTTTTTGCTGTACTTTCTATAGTGAATAGAGTTAGGCAGGGATATTCACCATTATCG
TTTCAGACCCACCTCCCAACCCCGAGGGGACCCAGACCACAATTTTAAAAGAAAAGGGGGGATTGGGGGG
TACAGTGCAGGGGAAAGAATAGTAGACATAATAGCAACAGACATACAAACTAAAGAATTACAAAAACAAA
TTACAAAAATTCAAAATTTTCGGGTTTATTACAGGGACAGCAGAGATCCACTTTGGCGCCGGCTCGAGTG
GCTCCGGTGCCCGTCAGTGGGCAGAGCGCACATCGCCCACAGTCCCCGAGAAGTTGGGGGGAGGGGTCGG
CAATTGAACCGGTGCCTAGAGAAGGTGGCGCGGGGTAAACTGGGAAAGTGATGTCGTGTACTGGCTCCGC
CTTTTTCCCGAGGGTGGGGGAGAACCGTATATAAGTGCAGTAGTCGCCGTGAACGTTCTTTTTCGCAACG
GGTTTGCCGCCAGAACACAGGTGTCGTGACGCGGGATCCGCCACCATGGATTACAAAGACGATGACGATA
AGGGCAGCGGCGCCACCAACTTCAGCCTGCTGAAGCAGGCCGGCGACGTGGAGGAGAACCCCGGCCCCAT
GACCGAGTACAAGCCCACGGTGCGCCTCGCCACCCGCGACGACGTCCCCAGGGCCGTACGCACCCTCGCC
GCCGCGTTCGCCGACTACCCCGCCACGCGCCACACCGTCGATCCGGACCGCCACATCGAGCGGGTCACCG
AGCTGCAAGAACTCTTCCTCACGCGCGTCGGGCTCGACATCGGCAAGGTGTGGGTCGCGGACGACGGCGC
CGCGGTGGCGGTCTGGACCACGCCGGAGAGCGTCGAAGCGGGGGCGGTGTTCGCCGAGATCGGCCCGCGC
ATGGCCGAGTTGAGCGGTTCCCGGCTGGCCGCGCAGCAACAGATGGAAGGCCTCCTGGCGCCGCACCGGC
CCAAGGAGCCCGCGTGGTTCCTGGCCACCGTCGGAGTCTCGCCCGACCACCAGGGCAAGGGTCTGGGCAG
CGCCGTCGTGCTCCCCGGAGTGGAGGCGGCCGAGCGCGCCGGGGTGCCCGCCTTCCTGGAGACCTCCGCG
CCCCGCAACCTCCCCTTCTACGAGCGGCTCGGCTTCACCGTCACCGCCGACGTCGAGGTGCCCGAAGGAC
CGCGCACCTGGTGCATGACCCGCAAGCCCGGTGCCTGAACGCGTTAAGTCGACAATCAACCTCTGGATTA
CAAAATTTGTGAAAGATTGACTGGTATTCTTAACTATGTTGCTCCTTTTACGCTATGTGGATACGCTGCT
TTAATGCCTTTGTATCATGCTATTGCTTCCCGTATGGCTTTCATTTTCTCCTCCTTGTATAAATCCTGGT
TGCTGTCTCTTTATGAGGAGTTGTGGCCCGTTGTCAGGCAACGTGGCGTGGTGTGCACTGTGTTTGCTGA
CGCAACCCCCACTGGTTGGGGCATTGCCACCACCTGTCAGCTCCTTTCCGGGACTTTCGCTTTCCCCCTC
CCTATTGCCACGGCGGAACTCATCGCCGCCTGCCTTGCCCGCTGCTGGACAGGGGCTCGGCTGTTGGGCA
CTGACAATTCCGTGGTGTTGTCGGGGAAATCATCGTCCTTTCCTTGGCTGCTCGCCTGTGTTGCCACCTG
GATTCTGCGCGGGACGTCCTTCTGCTACGTCCCTTCGGCCCTCAATCCAGCGGACCTTCCTTCCCGCGGC
CTGCTGCCGGCTCTGCGGCCTCTTCCGCGTCTTCGCCTTCGCCCTCAGACGAGTCGGATCTCCCTTTGGG
CCGCCTCCCCGCGTCGACTTTAAGACCAATGACTTACAAGGCAGCTGTAGATCTTAGCCACTTTTTAAAA
GAAAAGGGGGGACTGGAAGGGCTAATTCACTCCCAACGAAGACAAGATCTGCTTTTTGCTTGTACTGGGT
CTCTCTGGTTAGACCAGATCTGAGCCTGGGAGCTCTCTGGCTAACTAGGGAACCCACTGCTTAAGCCTCA
ATAAAGCTTGCCTTGAGTGCTTCAAGTAGTGTGTGCCCGTCTGTTGTGTGACTCTGGTAACTAGAGATCC
CTCAGACCCTTTTAGTCAGTGTGGAAAATCTCTAGCAGTACGTATAGTAGTTCATGTCATCTTATTATTC
AGTATTTATAACTTGCAAAGAAATGAATATCAGAGAGTGAGAGGAACTTGTTTATTGCAGCTTATAATGG
TTACAAATAAAGCAATAGCATCACAAATTTCACAAATAAAGCATTTTTTTCACTGCATTCTAGTTGTGGT
TTGTCCAAACTCATCAATGTATCTTATCATGTCTGGCTCTAGCTATCCCGCCCCTAACTCCGCCCATCCC
GCCCCTAACTCCGCCCAGTTCCGCCCATTCTCCGCCCCATGGCTGACTAATTTTTTTTATTTATGCAGAG
GCCGAGGCCGCCTCGGCCTCTGAGCTATTCCAGAAGTAGTGAGGAGGCTTTTTTGGAGGCCTAGGGACGT
ACCCAATTCGCCCTATAGTGAGTCGTATTACGCGCGCTCACTGGCCGTCGTTTTACAACGTCGTGACTGG
GAAAACCCTGGCGTTACCCAACTTAATCGCCTTGCAGCACATCCCCCTTTCGCCAGCTGGCGTAATAGCG
AAGAGGCCCGCACCGATCGCCCTTCCCAACAGTTGCGCAGCCTGAATGGCGAATGGG
[124 nt withheld, positions 4328-4451]
C
[91 nt withheld, positions 4453-4543]
A
[49 nt withheld, positions 4545-4593]
CCTTTGACGTTGGAGTCCACGTTCTTT
[37 nt withheld, positions 4621-4657]
ACCCTATCTCGGTCTATTCTTTTGATTTATAAGGGATTTTGCCGATTTCGGCCTATTGGTTAAAAAATGA
GCTGATTTAACAAAAATTTAACGCGAATTTTAACAAAATATTAACGCTTACAATTTAGGTGGCACTTTTC
GGGGAAATGTGCGCGGAACCCCTATTTGTTTATTTTTCTAAATACATTCAAATATGTATCCGCTCATGAG
ACAATAACCCTGATAAATGCTTCAATAATATTGAAAAAGGAAGAGTATGAGTATTCAACATTTCCGTGTC
GCCCTTATTCCCTTTTTTGCGGCATTTTGCCTTCCTGTTTTTGCTCACCCAGAAACGCTGGTGAAAGTAA
AAGATGCTGAAGATCAGTTGGGTGCACGAGTGGGTTACATCGAACTGGATCTCAACAGCGGTAAGATCCT
TGAGAGTTTTCGCCCCGAAGAACGTTTTCCAATGATGAGCACTTTTAAAGTTCTGCTATGTGGCGCGGTA
TTATCCCGTATTGACGCCGGGCAAGAGCAACTCGGTCGCCGCATACACTATTCTCAGAATGACTTGGTTG
AGTACTCACCAGTCACAGAAAAGCATCTTACGGATGGCATGACAGTAAGAGAATTATGCAGTGCTGCCAT
AACCATGAGTGATAACACTGCGGCCAACTTACTTCTGACAACGATCGGAGGACCGAAGGAGCTAACCGCT
TTTTTGCACAACATGGGGGATCATGTAACTCGCCTTGATCGTTGGGAACCGGAGCTGAATGAAGCCATAC
CAAACGACGAGCGTGACACCACGATGCCTGTAGCAATGGCAACAACGTTGCGCAAACTATTAACTGGCGA
ACTACTTACTCTAGCTTCCCGGCAACAATTAATAGACTGGATGGAGGCGGATAAAGTTGCAGGACCACTT
CTGCGCTCGGCCCTTCCGGCTGGCTGGTTTATTGCTGATAAATCTGGAGCCGGTGAGCGTGGGTCTCGCG
GTATCATTGCAGCACTGGGGCCAGATGGTAAGCCCTCCCGTATCGTAGTTATCTACACGACGGGGAGTCA
GGCAACTATGGATGAACGAAATAGACAGATCGCTGAGATAGGTGCCTCACTGATTAAGCATTGGTAACTG
TCAGACCAAGTTTACTCATATATACTTTAGATTGATTTAAAACTTCATTTTTAATTTAAAAGGATCTAGG
TGAAGATCCTTTTTGATAATCTCATGACCAAAATCCCTTAACGTGAGTTTTCGTTCCACTGAGCGTCAGA
CCCCGTAGAAAAGATCAAAGGATCTTCTTGAGATCCTTTTTTTCTGCGCGTAATCTGCTGCTTGCAAACA
AAAAAACCACCGCTACCAGCGGTGGTTTGTTTGCCGGATCAAGAGCTACCAACTCTTTTTCCGAAGGTAA
CTGGCTTCAGCAGAGCGCAGATACCAAATACTGTTCTTCTAGTGTAGCCGTAGTTAGGCCACCACTTCAA
GAACTCTGTAGCACCGCCTACATACCTCGCTCTGCTAATCCTGTTACCAGTGGCTGCTGCCAGTGGCGAT
AAGTCGTGTCTTACCGGGTTGGACTCAAGACGATAGTTACCGGATAAGGCGCAGCGGTCGGGCTGAACGG
GGGGTTCGTGCACACAGCCCAGCTTGGAGCGAACGACCTACACCGAACTGAGATACCTACAGCGTGAGCT
ATGAGAAAGCGCCACGCTTCCCGAAGGGAGAAAGGCGGACAGGTATCCGGTAAGCGGCAGGGTCGGAACA
GGAGAGCGCACGAGGGAGCTTCCAGGGGGAAACGCCTGGTATCTTTATAGTCCTGTCGGGTTTCGCCACC
TCTGACTTGAGCGTCGATTTTTGTGATGCTCGTCAGGGGGGCGGAGCCTATGGAAAAACGCCAGCAACGC
GGCCTTTTTACGGTTCCTGGCCTTTTGCTGGCCTTTTGCTCACATGTTCTTTCCTGCGTTATCCCCTGAT
TCTGTGGATAACCGTATTACCGCCTTTGAGTGAGCTGATACCGCTCGCCGCAGCCGAACGACCGAGCGCA
GCGAGTCAGTGAGCGAGGAAGCGGAAGAGCGCCCAATACGCAAACCGCCTCTCCCCGCGCGTTGGCCGAT
TCATTAATGCAGCTGGCACGACAGGTTTCCCGACTGGAAAGCGGGCAGTGAGCGCAACGCAATTAATGTG
AGTTAGCTCACTCATTAGGCACCCCAGGCTTTACACTTTATGCTTCCGGCTCGTATGTTGTGTGGAATTG
TGAGCGGATAACAATTTCACACAGGAAACAGCTATGACCATGATTACGCCAAGCGCGCAATTAACCCTCA
CTAAAGGGAACAAAAGCTGGAGCTGCAAGC
Features (pLannotate 1.2.2; 25 found; start..end, strand, type, name):
      5..231     +  promoter       RSV promoter: Rous sarcoma virus enhancer/promoter
    232..412     +  LTR            5' LTR (truncated): truncated 5' long terminal repeat (LTR) from HIV-1
    459..584     +  misc_feature   HIV-1 Ψ: packaging signal of human immunodeficiency virus type 1
    568..931     +  CDS            HIV-1 gag (fragment): gag protein from human immunodeficiency virus 1; gag
   1077..1310    +  misc_feature   RRE: The Rev response element (RRE) of HIV-1 allows for Rev-dependent mRNA export from the nucleus to the cytoplasm.
   1687..1713    +  CDS            Rev (fragment): human immunodeficiency virus 1 (HIV-1) Rev protein; rev; enhances nuclear export of unspliced and incompletely spliced viral mRNAs
   1723..1840    +  misc_feature   cPPT/CTS: central polypurine tract and central termination sequence of HIV-1
   1909..2120    +  promoter       EF-1α core promoter: core promoter for human elongation factor EF-1α
   2239..2838    +  CDS            PuroR (fragment): puromycin N-acetyltransferase; pac from Streptomyces; confers resistance to puromycin
   2854..3442    +  misc_feature   WPRE: woodchuck hepatitis virus posttranscriptional regulatory element
   3493..3512    +  misc_feature   cPPT/CTS (fragment): central polypurine tract and central termination sequence of HIV-1
   3514..3747    +  LTR            3' LTR (ΔU3): self-inactivating 3' long terminal repeat (LTR) from HIV-1
   3825..3946    +  polyA_signal   SV40 poly(A) signal: SV40 polyadenylation signal
   3986..4121    +  rep_origin     SV40 ori: SV40 origin of replication
   4142..4160    -  promoter       T7 promoter: promoter for bacteriophage T7 RNA polymerase
   4168..4323    +  CDS            lacZα (fragment): LacZα fragment of β-galactosidase; lacZ fragment
   4328..4756    +  rep_origin     f1 ori (sequence partly withheld): f1 bacteriophage origin of replication; arrow indicates direction of (+) strand synthesis
   4809..4913    +  promoter       AmpR promoter: bla
   4914..5774    +  CDS            AmpR: β-lactamase; bla; confers resistance to ampicillin, carbenicillin, and related antibiotics
   5945..6533    +  rep_origin     ori: high-copy-number ColE1/pMB1/pBR322/pUC origin of replication
   6716..6808    +  CDS            lacI (fragment): lac repressor; lacI; The lac repressor binds to the lac operator to inhibit transcription in E. coli. This inhibition can be relieved by adding lactose or isopropyl-β-D-thiogalactopyranoside (IPTG).
   6821..6842    +  protein_bind   CAP binding site: CAP binding activates transcription in the presence of cAMP. E. coli catabolite activator protein
   6857..6887    +  promoter       lac promoter: promoter for the E. coli lac operon
   6895..6911    +  protein_bind   lac operator: The lac repressor binds to the lac operator to inhibit transcription in E. coli. This inhibition can be relieved by adding lactose or isopropyl-β-D-thiogalactopyranoside (IPTG). lac repressor encoded by lacI
   6956..6974    +  promoter       T3 promoter: promoter for bacteriophage T3 RNA polymerase
