[The description below was written by a language model from this plasmid's Addgene catalogue record and pLannotate feature annotations shown in this document.]
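Description:
LentiV_Puro is an empty third-generation-style, self-inactivating lentiviral backbone of about 7 kb, designed for expressing a cDNA of interest in mammalian cells together with a puromycin resistance gene. It is propagated in E. coli as a high-copy plasmid through a ColE1/pUC-type origin and selected with ampicillin (AmpR, β-lactamase). The bacterial portion also carries an f1 origin, lac promoter/operator remnants, and T7 and T3 promoters inherited from the parental cloning vector. An SV40 poly(A) signal and SV40 origin lie downstream of the viral cassette.

Transcription of the viral genome in packaging cells is driven by an RSV promoter fused to a truncated HIV-1 5' LTR, which makes genome production Tat-independent. This is followed by the Ψ packaging signal with a gag fragment, the Rev response element for Rev-dependent nuclear export, and the cPPT/CTS, which aids nuclear import of the reverse-transcribed genome. The 3' LTR carries the ΔU3 deletion, so the integrated provirus lacks LTR promoter activity.

Internal expression comes from the EFS (EF-1α core) promoter. A short unannotated interval separates this promoter from the puromycin N-acetyltransferase coding sequence, and a WPRE after it enhances transcript stability and expression. The catalogue lists an N-terminal FLAG tag on the backbone and insertion by ligation-independent cloning. The FLAG tag, the cloning site and whatever element links the cDNA to PuroR are not annotated in the feature table, so how the two are co-expressed is not stated. The vector is used to make stable, puromycin-selected cell populations expressing FLAG-tagged cDNAs.
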