Addgene plasmid #111886: LentiV_Puro
Purpose: (Empty Backbone) Lentiviral expression of cDNA with puromycin resistance gene
Depositing lab: Christopher Vakoc. Depositing organization: Cold Spring Harbor Laboratory. Publication: Salt-Inducible Kinase inhibition suppresses acute myeloid leukemia progression in vivo. Tarumoto Y, Lin S, Wang J, Milazzo JP, Xu Y, Lu B, Yang Z, Wei Y, Polyanskaya S, Wunderlich M, Gray NS, Stegmaier K, Vakoc CR. Blood. 2019 Nov 1. pii: 422697. doi: 10.1182/blood.2019001576. PubMed 31697837.
Backbone
  Vector backbone: LentiV_puro
  Backbone size (bp): 6997
  Vector type: Mammalian Expression, Lentiviral
  Promoter: EFS promoter
  Selectable markers: Puromycin
  Tag / fusion protein: FLAG (N terminal on backbone)
Growth in bacteria
  Bacterial resistance: Ampicillin, 100 μg/mL
  Growth temperature: 37°C
  Growth strain: NEB Stable
  Copy number: High Copy
Gene/Insert
  Cloning method: Ligation Independent Cloning
Terms and licenses: Academic/Nonprofit Terms; Industry Terms: Not Available to Industry
Depositor comments: Please visit https://www.biorxiv.org/content/10.1101/636969v1 for BioRxiv preprint
How to cite: LentiV_Puro was a gift from Christopher Vakoc (Addgene plasmid # 111886 ; http://n2t.net/addgene:111886 ; RRID:Addgene_111886)
